>Addgene plasmid #153160 | 6 x DBE-luc | addgene full sequence | sequence record 299716 | Addgene NGS Result
GGTACCGAGCTCCACTGTCCTGCGGCTACCCCTGGCCTGATACCCAGCTCGTGTCAAGCCAGCGGTTGTT
TACGCATTGTTTACGGCACTTTGTTTACTGCACTTGTTTACGCACGGATTTGTTTACTCAGCTTGTTTAC
GCCTCGAGATCTAGACTCTAGAGGGTATATAATGGAAGCTCGAATTCCAGCTTGGCATTCCGGTACTGTT
GGTAAAAAGCTTGGCATTCCGGTACTGTTGGTAAAGCCACCATGGAAGACGCCAAAAACATAAAGAAAGG
CCCGGCGCCATTCTATCCGCTGGAAGATGGAACCGCTGGAGAGCAACTGCATAAGGCTATGAAGAGATAC
GCCCTGGTTCCTGGAACAATTGCTTTTACAGATGCACATATCGAGGTGGACATCACTTACGCTGAGTACT
TCGAAATGTCCGTTCGGTTGGCAGAAGCTATGAAACGATATGGGCTGAATACAAATCACAGAATCGTCGT
ATGCAGTGAAAACTCTCTTCAATTCTTTATGCCGGTGTTGGGCGCGTTATTTATCGGAGTTGCAGTTGCG
CCCGCGAACGACATTTATAATGAACGTGAATTGCTCAACAGTATGGGCATTTCGCAGCCTACCGTGGTGT
TCGTTTCCAAAAAGGGGTTGCAAAAAATTTTGAACGTGCAAAAAAAGCTCCCAATCATCCAAAAAATTAT
TATCATGGATTCTAAAACGGATTACCAGGGATTTCAGTCGATGTACACGTTCGTCACATCTCATCTACCT
CCCGGTTTTAATGAATACGATTTTGTGCCAGAGTCCTTCGATAGGGACAAGACAATTGCACTGATCATGA
ACTCCTCTGGATCTACTGGTCTGCCTAAAGGTGTCGCTCTGCCTCATAGAACTGCCTGCGTGAGATTCTC
GCATGCCAGAGATCCTATTTTTGGCAATCAAATCATTCCGGATACTGCGATTTTAAGTGTTGTTCCATTC
CATCACGGTTTTGGAATGTTTACTACACTCGGATATTTGATATGTGGATTTCGAGTCGTCTTAATGTATA
GATTTGAAGAAGAGCTGTTTCTGAGGAGCCTTCAGGATTACAAGATTCAAAGTGCGCTGCTGGTGCCAAC
CCTATTCTCCTTCTTCGCCAAAAGCACTCTGATTGACAAATACGATTTATCTAATTTACACGAAATTGCT
TCTGGTGGCGCTCCCCTCTCTAAGGAAGTCGGGGAAGCGGTTGCCAAGAGGTTCCATCTGCCAGGTATCA
GGCAAGGATATGGGCTCACTGAGACTACATCAGCTATTCTGATTACACCCGAGGGGGATGATAAACCGGG
CGCGGTCGGTAAAGTTGTTCCATTTTTTGAAGCGAAGGTTGTGGATCTGGATACCGGGAAAACGCTGGGC
GTTAATCAAAGAGGCGAACTGTGTGTGAGAGGTCCTATGATTATGTCCGGTTATGTAAACAATCCGGAAG
CGACCAACGCCTTGATTGACAAGGATGGATGGCTACATTCTGGAGACATAGCTTACTGGGACGAAGACGA
ACACTTCTTCATCGTTGACCGCCTGAAGTCTCTGATTAAGTACAAAGGCTATCAGGTGGCTCCCGCTGAA
TTGGAATCCATCTTGCTCCAACACCCCAACATCTTCGACGCAGGTGTCGCAGGTCTTCCCGACGATGACG
CCGGTGAACTTCCCGCCGCCGTTGTTGTTTTGGAGCACGGAAAGACGATGACGGAAAAAGAGATCGTGGA
TTACGTCGCCAGTCAAGTAACAACCGCGAAAAAGTTGCGCGGAGGAGTTGTGTTTGTGGACGAAGTACCG
AAAGGTCTTACCGGAAAACTCGACGCAAGAAAAATCAGAGAGATCCTCATAAAGGCCAAGAAGGGCGGAA
AGATCGCCGTGTAATTCTAGAGTCGGGGCGGCCGGCCGCTTCGAGCAGACATGATAAGATACATTGATGA
GTTTGGACAAACCACAACTAGAATGCAGTGAAAAAAATGCTTTATTTGTGAAATTTGTGATGCTATTGCT
TTATTTGTAACCATTATAAGCTGCAATAAACAAGTTAACAACAACAATTGCATTCATTTTATGTTTCAGG
TTCAGGGGGAGGTGTGGGAGGTTTTTTAAAGCAAGTAAAACCTCTACAAATGTGGTAAAATCGATAAGGA
TCCGTCGACCGATGCCCTTGAGAGCCTTCAACCCAGTCAGCTCCTTCCGGTGGGCGCGGGGCATGACTAT
CGTCGCCGCACTTATGACTGTCTTCTTTATCATGCAACTCGTAGGACAGGTGCCGGCAGCGCTCTTCCGC
TTCCTCGCTCACTGACTCGCTGCGCTCGGTCGTTCGGCTGCGGCGAGCGGTATCAGCTCACTCAAAGGCG
GTAATACGGTTATCCACAGAATCAGGGGATAACGCAGGAAAGAACATGTGAGCAAAAGGCCAGCAAAAGG
CCAGGAACCGTAAAAAGGCCGCGTTGCTGGCGTTTTTCCATAGGCTCCGCCCCCCTGACGAGCATCACAA
AAATCGACGCTCAAGTCAGAGGTGGCGAAACCCGACAGGACTATAAAGATACCAGGCGTTTCCCCCTGGA
AGCTCCCTCGTGCGCTCTCCTGTTCCGACCCTGCCGCTTACCGGATACCTGTCCGCCTTTCTCCCTTCGG
GAAGCGTGGCGCTTTCTCATAGCTCACGCTGTAGGTATCTCAGTTCGGTGTAGGTCGTTCGCTCCAAGCT
GGGCTGTGTGCACGAACCCCCCGTTCAGCCCGACCGCTGCGCCTTATCCGGTAACTATCGTCTTGAGTCC
AACCCGGTAAGACACGACTTATCGCCACTGGCAGCAGCCACTGGTAACAGGATTAGCAGAGCGAGGTATG
TAGGCGGTGCTACAGAGTTCTTGAAGTGGTGGCCTAACTACGGCTACACTAGAAGAACAGTATTTGGTAT
CTGCGCTCTGCTGAAGCCAGTTACCTTCGGAAAAAGAGTTGGTAGCTCTTGATCCGGCAAACAAACCACC
GCTGGTAGCGGTGGTTTTTTTGTTTGCAAGCAGCAGATTACGCGCAGAAAAAAAGGATCTCAAGAAGATC
CTTTGATCTTTTCTACGGGGTCTGACGCTCAGTGGAACGAAAACTCACGTTAAGGGATTTTGGTCATGAG
ATTATCAAAAAGGATCTTCACCTAGATCCTTTTAAATTAAAAATGAAGTTTTAAATCAATCTAAAGTATA
TATGAGTAAACTTGGTCTGACAGTTACCAATGCTTAATCAGTGAGGCACCTATCTCAGCGATCTGTCTAT
TTCGTTCATCCATAGTTGCCTGACTCCCCGTCGTGTAGATAACTACGATACGGGAGGGCTTACCATCTGG
CCCCAGTGCTGCAATGATACCGCGAGACCCACGCTCACCGGCTCCAGATTTATCAGCAATAAACCAGCCA
GCCGGAAGGGCCGAGCGCAGAAGTGGTCCTGCAACTTTATCCGCCTCCATCCAGTCTATTAATTGTTGCC
GGGAAGCTAGAGTAAGTAGTTCGCCAGTTAATAGTTTGCGCAACGTTGTTGCCATTGCTACAGGCATCGT
GGTGTCACGCTCGTCGTTTGGTATGGCTTCATTCAGCTCCGGTTCCCAACGATCAAGGCGAGTTACATGA
TCCCCCATGTTGTGCAAAAAAGCGGTTAGCTCCTTCGGTCCTCCGATCGTTGTCAGAAGTAAGTTGGCCG
CAGTGTTATCACTCATGGTTATGGCAGCACTGCATAATTCTCTTACTGTCATGCCATCCGTAAGATGCTT
TTCTGTGACTGGTGAGTACTCAACCAAGTCATTCTGAGAATAGTGTATGCGGCGACCGAGTTGCTCTTGC
CCGGCGTCAATACGGGATAATACCGCGCCACATAGCAGAACTTTAAAAGTGCTCATCATTGGAAAACGTT
CTTCGGGGCGAAAACTCTCAAGGATCTTACCGCTGTTGAGATCCAGTTCGATGTAACCCACTCGTGCACC
CAACTGATCTTCAGCATCTTTTACTTTCACCAGCGTTTCTGGGTGAGCAAAAACAGGAAGGCAAAATGCC
GCAAAAAAGGGAATAAGGGCGACACGGAAATGTTGAATACTCATACTCTTCCTTTTTCAATATTATTGAA
GCATTTATCAGGGTTATTGTCTCATGAGCGGATACATATTTGAATGTATTTAGAAAAATAAACAAATAGG
GGTTCCGCGCACATTTCCCCGAAAAGTGCCACCTG
[124 nt withheld, positions 4236-4359]
C
[91 nt withheld, positions 4361-4451]
A
[49 nt withheld, positions 4453-4501]
CCTTTGACGTTGGAGTCCACGTTCTTT
[37 nt withheld, positions 4529-4565]
ACCCTATCTCGGTCTATTCTTTTGATTTATAAGGGATTTTGCCGATTTCGGCCTATTGGTTAAAAAATGA
GCTGATTTAACAAAAATTTAACGCGAATTTTAACAAAATATTAACGCTTACAATTTGCCATTCGCCATTC
AGGCTGCGCAACTGTTGGGAAGGGCGATCGGTGCGGGCCTCTTCGCTATTACGCCAGCCCAAGCTACCAT
GATAAGTAAGTAATATTAAGGTACGGGAGGTACTTGGAGCGGCCGCAATAAAATATCTTTATTTTCATTA
CATCTGTGTGTTGGTTTTTTGTGTGAATCGATAGTACTAACATACGCTCTCCATCAAAACAAAACGAAAC
AAAACAAACTAGCAAAATAGGCTGTCCCCAGTGCAAGTGCAGGTGCCAGAACATTTCTCTATCGATA
Features (pLannotate 1.2.2; 12 found; start..end, strand, type, name):
    159..190     +  promoter       minP: minimal TATA-box promoter with low basal activity
    252..1904    +  CDS            luciferase: firefly luciferase; luc+; enhanced luc+ version of the luciferase gene
   1945..2066    -  polyA_signal   SV40 poly(A) signal: SV40 polyadenylation signal
   2089..2157    -  CDS            large T antigen (fragment): large T antigen from SV40 (simian virus 40)
   2173..2305    +  CDS            TcR (fragment): tetracycline efflux protein; tet; confers resistance to tetracycline
   2485..3073    -  rep_origin     ori: high-copy-number ColE1/pMB1/pBR322/pUC origin of replication
   3244..4104    -  CDS            AmpR: β-lactamase; bla; confers resistance to ampicillin, carbenicillin, and related antibiotics
   4105..4209    -  promoter       AmpR promoter: bla
   4236..4664    +  rep_origin     f1 ori (sequence partly withheld): f1 bacteriophage origin of replication; arrow indicates direction of (+) strand synthesis
   4696..4763    -  CDS            lacZα (fragment): LacZα fragment of β-galactosidase; lacZ fragment
   4822..4870    +  polyA_signal   poly(A) signal: synthetic polyadenylation signal
   4884..4975    +  misc_feature   pause site: RNA polymerase II transcriptional pause signal from the human α2 globin gene
