[The description below was written by a language model from this plasmid's Addgene catalogue record and pLannotate feature annotations shown in this document.]
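Description:
6 x DBE-luc is a firefly luciferase reporter plasmid built on the pGL3 backbone and intended for measuring the transcriptional activity of forkhead box (FOX) transcription factors. It is a high-copy bacterial plasmid of about 5 kb that replicates from a ColE1/pUC-type origin and is selected with ampicillin through the β-lactamase gene and its native promoter. An f1 phage origin is also present. Short annotated fragments of lacZα, the tetracycline resistance gene and SV40 large T antigen are backbone remnants with no functional role.

The reporter cassette consists of a roughly 130 bp insert cloned between the SacI and XhoI sites, directly upstream of a minimal TATA-box promoter (minP) that has low basal activity on its own. The plasmid name indicates that this insert carries six copies of a "DBE" element, presumably the FOX-responsive binding sites. The record does not spell out the abbreviation, and the feature table does not annotate the element itself. Binding of an active FOX factor to these repeated sites would recruit transcription to minP and drive expression of the enhanced luc+ firefly luciferase coding sequence, which is terminated by the SV40 late polyadenylation signal. A synthetic poly(A) signal and an RNA polymerase II pause site from the human α2 globin gene lie upstream of the response element, as is standard in pGL3 vectors. They block read-through transcription originating in the backbone and so keep background signal low.

The construct is typically transfected into cultured cells, often alongside FOX expression plasmids, so that luminescence serves as a quantitative readout of FOX-dependent transactivation.
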