Addgene plasmid #153160: 6 x DBE-luc
Purpose: Luciferase reporter plasmid for FOXTF
Depositing lab: Stefan Koch. Depositing organization: Linkopings Universitet. Publication: A uniform expression library for the exploration of FOX transcription factor biology. Moparthi L, Koch S. Differentiation. 2020 Sep - Oct;115:30-36. doi: 10.1016/j.diff.2020.08.002. Epub 2020 Aug 20. PubMed 32858261.
Backbone
  Vector backbone: pGL3
  Backbone size w/o insert (bp): 4853
  Vector type: Luciferase
Growth in bacteria
  Bacterial resistance: Ampicillin, 100 μg/mL
  Growth temperature: 37°C
  Growth strain: DH5alpha
  Copy number: High Copy
Gene/Insert
  Gene/Insert name: luciferase
  Species: Other
  Insert size (bp): 130
  Promoter: minP
  Cloning method: Restriction Enzyme; 5′ cloning site SacI (not destroyed); 3′ cloning site XhoI (not destroyed)
  Sequencing primers: 5′ RVPrimer3; 3′ LucNRev
Terms and licenses: Academic/Nonprofit Terms; Industry Terms: Not Available to Industry
How to cite: 6 x DBE-luc was a gift from Stefan Koch (Addgene plasmid # 153160 ; http://n2t.net/addgene:153160 ; RRID:Addgene_153160)
